Addgene plasmid #149524: pGBW-m4095421
Purpose: Bacterial expression plasmid for SARS-CoV-2 nsp3
Depositing lab: Ginkgo Bioworks & Benjie Chen. Depositing organization: Ginkgo Bioworks.
Backbone
  Vector backbone: ori-013 - marker | cmR
  Backbone size w/o insert (bp): 1462
  Vector type: Bacterial Expression
Growth in bacteria
  Bacterial resistance: Chloramphenicol, 25 μg/mL
  Growth temperature: 30°C
  Growth strain: DH5alpha
  Copy number: High Copy
Gene/Insert
  Gene/Insert name: SARS-CoV-2 nsp3
  Species: Escherichia coli str. K-12 substr. MG1655; Severe acute respiratory syndrome coronavirus 2
  Insert size (bp): 950
  Mutation: d1-745 d1063-1945
  Entrez Gene: ORF1ab (a.k.a. GU280_gp01)
  Promoter: Promoter | pT7 ; Operator | lacO ; RBS | T7_rbs ; Start Codon | ATG
  Tag / fusion protein: Cleavable TEV;6xHIS (C terminal on backbone)
  Cloning method: Unknown
Resource information
  A portion of this plasmid was derived from a plasmid made by: GinkgoBioworks
Depositor comments: NCBI reference sequence: YP_009725299.1
How to cite: pGBW-m4095421 was a gift from Ginkgo Bioworks & Benjie Chen (Addgene plasmid # 149524 ; http://n2t.net/addgene:149524 ; RRID:Addgene_149524)
