[The description below was written by a language model from this plasmid's Addgene catalogue record and pLannotate feature annotations shown in this document.]
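Description:
pGBW-m4095421 is a compact bacterial expression plasmid (about 2.7 kb in the sequenced record) built to produce a fragment of SARS-CoV-2 non-structural protein 3 in E. coli. The minimal backbone carries little beyond a high-copy ColE1/pUC-type origin of replication and a chloramphenicol acetyltransferase (cat) gene driven by its own promoter, so the plasmid is maintained under chloramphenicol selection. A minimal lambda t0 terminator lies downstream of the cat gene.

The expression cassette consists of a T7 promoter followed directly by a lac operator, the efficient ribosome binding site from phage T7 gene 10, and an ATG start codon. Transcription therefore depends on T7 RNA polymerase supplied by the host, and it is held off by lac repressor until relieved by IPTG or lactose. No lacI gene is annotated on the plasmid, so the repressor would presumably have to come from the host strain.

The roughly 950 bp insert is a truncated nsp3 in which residues 1–745 and 1063–1945 are deleted, leaving an internal segment of about residues 746–1062. The record does not name the domain this corresponds to. The feature table identifies the coding region as a fragment of the SARS-CoV-2 replicase polyprotein 1a. The nsp10 functional text attached to that hit is generic polyprotein annotation and does not describe this insert. According to the catalogue, the backbone supplies a C-terminal TEV-cleavable 6xHis tag, which allows affinity purification and later tag removal, although the tag is not separately annotated in the feature table. The construct is suited to inducible recombinant production of this nsp3 fragment, for example for biochemical or structural work.
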