Features (pLannotate 1.2.2; 8 found; start..end, strand, type, name):
     20..38      +  promoter       T7 promoter: promoter for bacteriophage T7 RNA polymerase
     39..63      +  protein_bind   lac operator: The lac repressor binds to the lac operator to inhibit transcription in E. coli. This inhibition can be relieved by adding lactose or isopropyl-β-D-thiogalactopyranoside (IPTG). lac repressor encoded by lacI
     78..100     +  RBS            RBS: efficient ribosome binding site from bacteriophage T7 gene 10 (Olins and Rangwala, 1989)
    111..1061    +  CDS            R1A_SARS2 (fragment): Experimental evidence at protein level: Swiss-Prot protein existence level 1. [Non-structural protein 10]: Plays a pivotal role in viral transcription by stimulating both nsp14 3'-5' exoribonuclease and nsp16 2'-O-methyltransferase activities. Therefore plays an essential role in viral mRNAs cap methylation. From Severe acute respiratory syndrome coronavirus 2 (2019-nCoV) (SARS-CoV-2).
   1217..1805    +  rep_origin     ori: high-copy-number ColE1/pMB1/pBR322/pUC origin of replication
   1813..1910    +  promoter       cat promoter: promoter of the E. coli cat gene encoding chloramphenicol acetyltransferase
   1911..2567    +  CDS            cat: CAT_ECOLX - Experimental evidence at protein level: Swiss-Prot protein existence level 1. This enzyme is an effector of chloramphenicol resistance in bacteria. From Escherichia coli. This protein is used as a marker in many commonly used cloning vectors, such as pACYC184.
   2641..2675    +  terminator     lambda t0 terminator: minimal transcription terminator from phage lambda (Scholtissek and Grosse, 1987)
>Addgene plasmid #149524 | pGBW-m4095421 | addgene full sequence | sequence record 307625 | Addgene NGS Result
GATCTCGATCCCGCGAAATTAATACGACTCACTATAGGGGAATTGTGAGCGGATAACAATTCCCCTCTAG
AAATAATTTTGTTTAACTTTAAGAAGGAGACTCTTCTATGGAAGTGAGGACTATTAAGGTGTTTACAACA
GTAGACAACATTAACCTCCACACGCAAGTTGTGGACATGTCAATGACATATGGACAACAGTTTGGTCCAA
CTTATTTGGATGGAGCTGATGTTACTAAAATAAAACCTCATAATTCACATGAAGGTAAAACATTTTATGT
TTTACCTAATGATGACACTCTACGTGTTGAGGCTTTTGAGTACTACCACACAACTGATCCTAGTTTTCTG
GGTAGGTACATGTCAGCATTAAATCACACTAAAAAGTGGAAATACCCACAAGTTAATGGTTTAACTTCTA
TTAAATGGGCAGATAACAACTGTTATCTTGCCACTGCATTGTTAACACTCCAACAAATAGAGTTGAAGTT
TAATCCACCGGCTCTACAAGATGCTTATTACAGAGCAAGGGCTGGTGAAGCTGCTAACTTTTGTGCACTT
ATCTTAGCCTACTGTAATAAGACAGTAGGTGAGTTAGGTGATGTTAGAGAAACAATGAGTTACTTGTTTC
AACATGCCAATTTAGATTCTTGCAAAAGAGTCTTGAACGTGGTGTGTAAAACTTGTGGACAACAGCAGAC
AACCCTTAAGGGTGTAGAAGCTGTTATGTACATGGGCACACTTTCTTATGAACAATTTAAGAAAGGTGTT
CAGATACCTTGTACGTGTGGTAAACAAGCTACAAAATATCTAGTACAACAGGAGTCACCTTTTGTTATGA
TGTCAGCACCACCCGCTCAGTATGAACTTAAGCATGGTACATTTACTTGTGCTAGTGAGTACACTGGTAA
TTACCAATGTGGTCACTATAAACATATAACTTCTAAAGAAACTTTGTATTGCATAGACGGTGCTTTACTT
ACAAAGTCCTCAGAATACAAAGGTCCTATTACGGATGTTTTCTACAAAGAAAACAGTTACACAACAACCA
TAAAACCAGTTGAGAACCTGTACTTTCAAAGCCACCATCATCACCATCATTAACCGGCTTATCGGTCAGT
TTCACCTGATTTACGTAAAAACCCGCTTCGGCGGGTTTTTGCTTTTGGAGGGGCAGAAAGATGAATGACT
GTCCACGACGCTATACCCAAAAGAAATTGAGATCCTTTTTTTCTGCGCGTAATCTGCTGCTTGCAAACAA
AAAAACCACCGCTACCAGCGGTGGTTTGTTTGCCGGATCAAGAGCTACCAACTCTTTTTCCGAAGGTAAC
TGGCTTCAGCAGAGCGCAGATACCAAATACTGTTCTTCTAGTGTAGCCGTAGTTAGGCCACCACTTCAAG
AACTCTGTAGCACCGCCTACATACCTCGCTCTGCTAATCCTGTTACCAGTGGCTGCTGCCAGTGGCGATA
AGTCGTGTCTTACCGGGTTGGACTCAAGACGATAGTTACCGGATAAGGCGCAGCGGTCGGGCTGAACGGG
GGGTTCGTGCACACAGCCCAGCTTGGAGCGAACGACCTACACCGAACTGAGATACCTACAGCGTGAGCTA
TGAGAAAGCGCCACGCTTCCCGAAGGGAGAAAGGCGGACAGGTATCCGGTAAGCGGCAGGGTCGGAACAG
GAGAGCGCACGAGGGAGCTTCCAGGGGGAAACGCCTGGTATCTTTATAGTCCTGTCGGGTTTCGCCACCT
CTGACTTGAGCGTCGATTTTTGTGATGCTCGTCAGGGGGGCGGAGCCTATGGAAATTGATCGGGCACGTA
AGAGGTTCCAACTTTCACCATAATGAAATAAGATCACTACCGGGCGTATTTTTTGAGTTATCGAGATTTT
CAGGAGCTAAGGAAGCTAAAATGGAGAAAAAAATCACTGGATATACCACCGTTGATATATCCCAATGGCA
TCGTAAAGAACATTTTGAGGCATTTCAGTCAGTTGCTCAATGTACCTATAACCAGACCGTTCAGCTGGAT
ATTACGGCCTTTTTAAAGACCGTAAAGAAAAATAAGCACAAGTTTTATCCGGCCTTTATTCACATTCTTG
CCCGCCTGATGAATGCTCATCCGGAATTTCGTATGGCAATGAAAGACGGTGAGCTGGTGATATGGGATAG
TGTTCACCCTTGTTACACCGTTTTCCATGAGCAAACTGAAACGTTTTCATCGCTCTGGAGTGAATACCAC
GACGATTTCCGGCAGTTTCTACACATATATTCGCAAGATGTGGCGTGTTACGGTGAAAACCTGGCCTATT
TCCCTAAAGGGTTTATTGAGAATATGTTTTTCGTTTCAGCCAATCCCTGGGTGAGTTTCACCAGTTTTGA
TTTAAACGTGGCCAATATGGACAACTTCTTCGCCCCCGTTTTCACCATGGGCAAATATTATACGCAAGGC
GACAAGGTGCTGATGCCGCTGGCGATTCAGGTTCATCATGCCGTTTGTGATGGCTTCCATGTCGGCAGAA
TGCTTAATGAATTACAACAGTACTGCGATGAGTGGCAGGGCGGGGCGTAATTTGATATCGAGCTCGCTTG
GACTCCTGTTGATAGATCCAGTAATGACCTCAGAACTCCATCTGGATTTGTTCAGAACGCTCGGTTGCCG
CCGGGCGTTTTTTATTGGT
